Addgene plasmid #196655: psiCHECK-2-XNS
Purpose: (Empty Backbone) Promega's psiCHECK-2 Dual-Luciferase Reporter vector modified to allow the insertion of the target in opposite directions
Depositing lab: Franco Lucchini. Depositing organization: Università Cattolica del Sacro Cuore, Facoltà di Scienze Agrarie. Publication: siRNAs pools generated in Escherichia coli exhibit strong RNA-interference activity against influenza virus genomic sequences. Villa R, Renzi S, Dotti S, Lucchini F. Virology. 2022 Dec 31;579:38-45. doi: 10.1016/j.virol.2022.12.013. PubMed 36599198.
Backbone
  Vector backbone: psiCHECK2
  Backbone manufacturer: Promega
  Backbone size (bp): 6273
  Modifications to backbone: Insertion of a SalI/NotI/XhoI linker between the NotI and XhoI site
  Vector type: Mammalian Expression
Growth in bacteria
  Bacterial resistance: Ampicillin, 100 μg/mL
  Growth temperature: 37°C
  Growth strain: DH5alpha
  Copy number: High Copy
Gene/Insert
  Cloning method: Restriction Enzyme
Terms and licenses: Academic/Nonprofit Terms; Industry Terms: Not Available to Industry
How to cite: psiCHECK-2-XNS was a gift from Franco Lucchini (Addgene plasmid # 196655 ; http://n2t.net/addgene:196655 ; RRID:Addgene_196655)
