[The description below was written by a language model from this plasmid's Addgene catalogue record and pLannotate feature annotations shown in this document.]
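Description:
psiCHECK-2-XNS is an empty-backbone derivative of Promega's psiCHECK-2 dual-luciferase reporter vector, intended for transfection into mammalian cells and propagated in E. coli as a high-copy plasmid. Maintenance relies on a ColE1/pUC-type origin of replication and a β-lactamase gene under its own bla promoter, giving ampicillin selection. The catalogue lists a backbone size of 6,273 bp, while the sequenced record from which the feature table was generated is 6,263 nt.

The plasmid carries two independent reporter units. In the first, the SV40 enhancer/early promoter, followed by a chimeric β-globin/immunoglobulin intron that improves expression, drives human codon-optimized Renilla luciferase (hRluc). A T7 promoter just upstream of the coding sequence also permits in vitro transcription, and a synthetic poly(A) signal terminates the unit. The short gap between the end of hRluc and this poly(A) signal is consistent with the location of the cloning region, where target sequences become part of the Renilla transcript's 3' untranslated region. In the second unit, the HSV thymidine kinase promoter drives firefly luciferase (luc+), followed by an SV40 poly(A) region that includes a small annotated fragment of large T antigen. This unit serves as an internal normalization control.

The modification that defines this version is a SalI/NotI/XhoI linker inserted between the original NotI and XhoI sites, which allows a target fragment to be cloned by restriction digestion in either orientation. Knockdown of the Renilla-target fusion transcript lowers Renilla signal relative to firefly, giving a quantitative readout of RNA interference. The associated publication concerns E. coli-produced siRNA pools directed against influenza virus genomic sequences.
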