Features (pLannotate 1.2.2; 12 found; start..end, strand, type, name):
     61..418     +  promoter       SV40 promoter: SV40 enhancer and early promoter
    488..620     +  intron         chimeric intron: chimera between introns from human β-globin and immunoglobulin heavy chain genes
    665..683     +  promoter       T7 promoter: promoter for bacteriophage T7 RNA polymerase
    693..1628    +  CDS            hRluc: Renilla luciferase human codon-optimized
   1677..1725    +  polyA_signal   poly(A) signal: synthetic polyadenylation signal
   1734..2485    +  promoter       HSV TK promoter: herpes simplex virus thymidine kinase promoter
   2521..4173    +  CDS            luciferase: firefly luciferase; luc+; enhanced luc+ version of the luciferase gene AAS38485.1 42718124.0
   4217..4338    -  polyA_signal   SV40 poly(A) signal: SV40 polyadenylation signal
   4361..4429    -  CDS            large T antigen (fragment): large T antigen from SV40 (simian virus 40)
   4471..4575    +  promoter       AmpR promoter: bla
   4576..5436    +  CDS            AmpR: β-lactamase; bla; confers resistance to ampicillin, carbenicillin, and related antibiotics
   5607..6195    +  rep_origin     ori: high-copy-number ColE1/pMB1/pBR322/pUC origin of replication
>Addgene plasmid #196655 | psiCHECK-2-XNS | addgene full sequence | sequence record 389054 | Addgene NGS Result
GATCTGCGCAGCACCATGGCCTGAAATAACCTCTGAAAGAGGAACTTGGTTAGGTACCTTCTGAGGCGGA
AAGAACCAGCTGTGGAATGTGTGTCAGTTAGGGTGTGGAAAGTCCCCAGGCTCCCCAGCAGGCAGAAGTA
TGCAAAGCATGCATCTCAATTAGTCAGCAACCAGGTGTGGAAAGTCCCCAGGCTCCCCAGCAGGCAGAAG
TATGCAAAGCATGCATCTCAATTAGTCAGCAACCATAGTCCCGCCCCTAACTCCGCCCATCCCGCCCCTA
ACTCCGCCCAGTTCCGCCCATTCTCCGCCCCATGGCTGACTAATTTTTTTTATTTATGCAGAGGCCGAGG
CCGCCTCGGCCTCTGAGCTATTCCAGAAGTAGTGAGGAGGCTTTTTTGGAGGCCTAGGCTTTTGCAAAAA
GCTTGATTCTTCTGACACAACAGTCTCGAACTTAAGCTGCAGAAGTTGGTCGTGAGGCACTGGGCAGGTA
AGTATCAAGGTTACAAGACAGGTTTAAGGAGACCAATAGAAACTGGGCTTGTCGAGACAGAGAAGACTCT
TGCGTTTCTGATAGGCACCTATTGGTCTTACTGACATCCACTTTGCCTTTCTCTCCACAGGTGTCCACTC
CCAGTTCAATTACAGCTCTTAAGGCTAGAGTACTTAATACGACTCACTATAGGCTAGCCACCATGGCTTC
CAAGGTGTACGACCCCGAGCAACGCAAACGCATGATCACTGGGCCTCAGTGGTGGGCTCGCTGCAAGCAA
ATGAACGTGCTGGACTCCTTCATCAACTACTATGATTCCGAGAAGCACGCCGAGAACGCCGTGATTTTTC
TGCATGGTAACGCTGCCTCCAGCTACCTGTGGAGGCACGTCGTGCCTCACATCGAGCCCGTGGCTAGATG
CATCATCCCTGATCTGATCGGAATGGGTAAGTCCGGCAAGAGCGGGAATGGCTCATATCGCCTCCTGGAT
CACTACAAGTACCTCACCGCTTGGTTCGAGCTGCTGAACCTTCCAAAGAAAATCATCTTTGTGGGCCACG
ACTGGGGGGCTTGTCTGGCCTTTCACTACTCCTACGAGCACCAAGACAAGATCAAGGCCATCGTCCATGC
TGAGAGTGTCGTGGACGTGATCGAGTCCTGGGACGAGTGGCCTGACATCGAGGAGGATATCGCCCTGATC
AAGAGCGAAGAGGGCGAGAAAATGGTGCTTGAGAATAACTTCTTCGTCGAGACCATGCTCCCAAGCAAGA
TCATGCGGAAACTGGAGCCTGAGGAGTTCGCTGCCTACCTGGAGCCATTCAAGGAGAAGGGCGAGGTTAG
ACGGCCTACCCTCTCCTGGCCTCGCGAGATCCCTCTCGTTAAGGGAGGCAAGCCCGACGTCGTCCAGATT
GTCCGCAACTACAACGCCTACCTTCGGGCCAGCGACGATCTGCCTAAGATGTTCATCGAGTCCGACCCTG
GGTTCTTTTCCAACGCTATTGTCGAGGGAGCTAAGAAGTTCCCTAACACCGAGTTCGTGAAGGTGAAGGG
CCTCCACTTCAGCCAGGAGGACGCTCCAGATGAAATGGGTAAGTACATCAAGAGCTTCGTGGAGCGCGTG
CTGAAGAACGAGCAGTAATTCTAGGCGATCGCTCGAGCGGCCGCATGGTCGACGGCCGCTGGCCGCAATA
AAATATCTTTATTTTCATTACATCTGTGTGTTGGTTTTTTGTGTGAGGATCTAAATGAGTCTTCGGACCT
CGCGGGGGCCGCTTAAGCGGTGGTTAGGGTTTGTCTGACGCGGGGGGAGGGGGAAGGAACGAAACACTCT
CATTCGGAGGCGGCTCGGGGTTTGGTCTTGGTGGCCACGGGCACGCAGAAGAGCGCCGCGATCCTCTTAA
GCACCCCCCCGCCCTCCGTGGAGGCGGGGGTTTGGTCGGCGGGTGGTAACTGGCGGGCCGCTGACTCGGG
CGGGTCGCGCGCCCCAGAGTGTGACCTTTTCGGTCTGCTCGCAGACCCCCGGGCGGCGCCGCCGCGGCGG
CGACGGGCTCGCTGGGTCCTAGGCTCCATGGGGACCGTATACGTGGACAGGCTCTGGAGCATCCGCACGA
CTGCGGTGATATTACCGGAGACCTTCTGCGGGACGAGCCGGGTCACGCGGCTGACGCGGAGCGTCCGTTG
GGCGACAAACACCAGGACGGGGCACAGGTACACTATCTTGTCACCCGGAGGCGCGAGGGACTGCAGGAGC
TTCAGGGAGTGGCGCAGCTGCTTCATCCCCGTGGCCCGTTGCTCGCGTTTGCTGGCGGTGTCCCCGGAAG
AAATATATTTGCATGTCTTTAGTTCTATGATGACACAAACCCCGCCCAGCGTCTTGTCATTGGCGAATTC
GAACACGCAGATGCAGTCGGGGCGGCGCGGTCCCAGGTCCACTTCGCATATTAAGGTGACGCGTGTGGCC
TCGAACACCGAGCGACCCTGCAGCGACCCGCTTAAAAGCTTGGCATTCCGGTACTGTTGGTAAAGCCACC
ATGGCCGATGCTAAGAACATTAAGAAGGGCCCTGCTCCCTTCTACCCTCTGGAGGATGGCACCGCTGGCG
AGCAGCTGCACAAGGCCATGAAGAGGTATGCCCTGGTGCCTGGCACCATTGCCTTCACCGATGCCCACAT
TGAGGTGGACATCACCTATGCCGAGTACTTCGAGATGTCTGTGCGCCTGGCCGAGGCCATGAAGAGGTAC
GGCCTGAACACCAACCACCGCATCGTGGTGTGCTCTGAGAACTCTCTGCAGTTCTTCATGCCAGTGCTGG
GCGCCCTGTTCATCGGAGTGGCCGTGGCCCCTGCTAACGACATTTACAACGAGCGCGAGCTGCTGAACAG
CATGGGCATTTCTCAGCCTACCGTGGTGTTCGTGTCTAAGAAGGGCCTGCAGAAGATCCTGAACGTGCAG
AAGAAGCTGCCTATCATCCAGAAGATCATCATCATGGACTCTAAGACCGACTACCAGGGCTTCCAGAGCA
TGTACACATTCGTGACATCTCATCTGCCTCCTGGCTTCAACGAGTACGACTTCGTGCCAGAGTCTTTCGA
CAGGGACAAAACCATTGCCCTGATCATGAACAGCTCTGGGTCTACCGGCCTGCCTAAGGGCGTGGCCCTG
CCTCATCGCACCGCCTGTGTGCGCTTCTCTCACGCCCGCGACCCTATTTTCGGCAACCAGATCATCCCCG
ACACCGCTATTCTGAGCGTGGTGCCATTCCACCACGGCTTCGGCATGTTCACCACCCTGGGCTACCTGAT
TTGCGGCTTTCGGGTGGTGCTGATGTACCGCTTCGAGGAGGAGCTGTTCCTGCGCAGCCTGCAAGACTAC
AAAATTCAGTCTGCCCTGCTGGTGCCAACCCTGTTCAGCTTCTTCGCTAAGAGCACCCTGATCGACAAGT
ACGACCTGTCTAACCTGCACGAGATTGCCTCTGGCGGCGCCCCACTGTCTAAGGAGGTGGGCGAAGCCGT
GGCCAAGCGCTTTCATCTGCCAGGCATCCGCCAGGGCTACGGCCTGACCGAGACAACCAGCGCCATTCTG
ATTACCCCAGAGGGCGACGACAAGCCTGGCGCCGTGGGCAAGGTGGTGCCATTCTTCGAGGCCAAGGTGG
TGGACCTGGACACCGGCAAGACCCTGGGAGTGAACCAGCGCGGCGAGCTGTGTGTGCGCGGCCCTATGAT
TATGTCCGGCTACGTGAATAACCCTGAGGCCACAAACGCCCTGATCGACAAGGACGGCTGGCTGCACTCT
GGCGACATTGCCTACTGGGACGAGGACGAGCACTTCTTCATCGTGGACCGCCTGAAGTCTCTGATCAAGT
ACAAGGGCTACCAGGTGGCCCCAGCCGAGCTGGAGTCTATCCTGCTGCAGCACCCTAACATTTTCGACGC
CGGAGTGGCCGGCCTGCCCGACGACGATGCCGGCGAGCTGCCTGCCGCCGTCGTCGTGCTGGAACACGGC
AAGACCATGACCGAGAAGGAGATCGTGGACTATGTGGCCAGCCAGGTGACAACCGCCAAGAAGCTGCGCG
GCGGAGTGGTGTTCGTGGACGAGGTGCCCAAGGGCCTGACCGGCAAGCTGGACGCCCGCAAGATCCGCGA
GATCCTGATCAAGGCTAAGAAAGGCGGCAAGATCGCCGTGTAATAATTCTAGAGTCGGGGCGGCCGGCCG
CTTCGAGCAGACATGATAAGATACATTGATGAGTTTGGACAAACCACAACTAGAATGCAGTGAAAAAAAT
GCTTTATTTGTGAAATTTGTGATGCTATTGCTTTATTTGTAACCATTATAAGCTGCAATAAACAAGTTAA
CAACAACAATTGCATTCATTTTATGTTTCAGGTTCAGGGGGAGGTGTGGGAGGTTTTTTAAAGCAAGTAA
AACCTCTACAAATGTGGTAAAATCGATAAGGATCCAGGTGGCACTTTTCGGGGAAATGTGCGCGGAACCC
CTATTTGTTTATTTTTCTAAATACATTCAAATATGTATCCGCTCATGAGACAATAACCCTGATAAATGCT
TCAATAATATTGAAAAAGGAAGAGTATGAGTATTCAACATTTCCGTGTCGCCCTTATTCCCTTTTTTGCG
GCATTTTGCCTTCCTGTTTTTGCTCACCCAGAAACGCTGGTGAAAGTAAAAGATGCTGAAGATCAGTTGG
GTGCACGAGTGGGTTACATCGAACTGGATCTCAACAGCGGTAAGATCCTTGAGAGTTTTCGCCCCGAAGA
ACGTTTTCCAATGATGAGCACTTTTAAAGTTCTGCTATGTGGCGCGGTATTATCCCGTATTGACGCCGGG
CAAGAGCAACTCGGTCGCCGCATACACTATTCTCAGAATGACTTGGTTGAGTACTCACCAGTCACAGAAA
AGCATCTTACGGATGGCATGACAGTAAGAGAATTATGCAGTGCTGCCATAACCATGAGTGATAACACTGC
GGCCAACTTACTTCTGACAACGATCGGAGGACCGAAGGAGCTAACCGCTTTTTTGCACAACATGGGGGAT
CATGTAACTCGCCTTGATCGTTGGGAACCGGAGCTGAATGAAGCCATACCAAACGACGAGCGTGACACCA
CGATGCCTGTAGCAATGGCAACAACGTTGCGCAAACTATTAACTGGCGAACTACTTACTCTAGCTTCCCG
GCAACAATTAATAGACTGGATGGAGGCGGATAAAGTTGCAGGACCACTTCTGCGCTCGGCCCTTCCGGCT
GGCTGGTTTATTGCTGATAAATCTGGAGCCGGTGAGCGTGGGTCTCGCGGTATCATTGCAGCACTGGGGC
CAGATGGTAAGCCCTCCCGTATCGTAGTTATCTACACGACGGGGAGTCAGGCAACTATGGATGAACGAAA
TAGACAGATCGCTGAGATAGGTGCCTCACTGATTAAGCATTGGTAACTGTCAGACCAAGTTTACTCATAT
ATACTTTAGATTGATTTAAAACTTCATTTTTAATTTAAAAGGATCTAGGTGAAGATCCTTTTTGATAATC
TCATGACCAAAATCCCTTAACGTGAGTTTTCGTTCCACTGAGCGTCAGACCCCGTAGAAAAGATCAAAGG
ATCTTCTTGAGATCCTTTTTTTCTGCGCGTAATCTGCTGCTTGCAAACAAAAAAACCACCGCTACCAGCG
GTGGTTTGTTTGCCGGATCAAGAGCTACCAACTCTTTTTCCGAAGGTAACTGGCTTCAGCAGAGCGCAGA
TACCAAATACTGTTCTTCTAGTGTAGCCGTAGTTAGGCCACCACTTCAAGAACTCTGTAGCACCGCCTAC
ATACCTCGCTCTGCTAATCCTGTTACCAGTGGCTGCTGCCAGTGGCGATAAGTCGTGTCTTACCGGGTTG
GACTCAAGACGATAGTTACCGGATAAGGCGCAGCGGTCGGGCTGAACGGGGGGTTCGTGCACACAGCCCA
GCTTGGAGCGAACGACCTACACCGAACTGAGATACCTACAGCGTGAGCTATGAGAAAGCGCCACGCTTCC
CGAAGGGAGAAAGGCGGACAGGTATCCGGTAAGCGGCAGGGTCGGAACAGGAGAGCGCACGAGGGAGCTT
CCAGGGGGAAACGCCTGGTATCTTTATAGTCCTGTCGGGTTTCGCCACCTCTGACTTGAGCGTCGATTTT
TGTGATGCTCGTCAGGGGGGCGGAGCCTATGGAAAAACGCCAGCAACGCGGCCTTTTTACGGTTCCTGGC
CTTTTGCTGGCCTTTTGCTCACATGGCTCGACA
